>Addgene plasmid #136953 | pDiySpike1d3 | addgene full sequence | sequence record 287358 | Addgene NGS Result
CCCGTATCGTAGTTATCTACACGACGGGGAGTCAGGCAACTATGGATGAACGAAATAGACAGATCGCTGA
GATAGGTGCCTCACTGATTAAGCATTGGTAACTGTCAGACCAAGTTTACTCATATATACTTTAGATTGAT
TTAAAACTTCATTTTTAATTTAAAAGGATCTAGGTGAAGATCCTTTTTGATAATCTCATGACCAAAATCC
CTTAACGTGAGTTTTCGTTCCACTGAGCGTCAGACCCCGTAGAAAAGATCAAAGGATCTTCTTGAGATCC
TTTTTTTCTGCGCGTAATCTGCTGCTTGCAAACAAAAAAACCACCGCTACCAGCGGTGGTTTGTTTGCCG
GATCAAGAGCTACCAACTCTTTTTCCGAAGGTAACTGGCTTCAGCAGAGCGCAGATACCAAATACTGTTC
TTCTAGTGTAGCCGTAGTTAGGCCACCACTTCAAGAACTCTGTAGCACCGCCTACATACCTCGCTCTGCT
AATCCTGTTACCAGTGGCTGCTGCCAGTGGCGATAAGTCGTGTCTTACCGGGTTGGACTCAAGACGATAG
TTACCGGATAAGGCGCAGCGGTCGGGCTGAACGGGGGGTTCGTGCACACAGCCCAGCTTGGAGCGAACGA
CCTACACCGAACTGAGATACCTACAGCGTGAGCTATGAGAAAGCGCCACGCTTCCCGAAGGGAGAAAGGC
GGACAGGTATCCGGTAAGCGGCAGGGTCGGAACAGGAGAGCGCACGAGGGAGCTTCCAGGGGGAAACGCC
TGGTATCTTTATAGTCCTGTCGGGTTTCGCCACCTCTGACTTGAGCGTCGATTTTTGTGATGCTCGTCAG
GGGGGCGGAGCCTATGGAAAAACGCCAGCAACGCGGCCTTTTTACGGTTCCTGGCCTTTTGCTGGCCTTT
TGCTCACATGTTCTTTCCTGCGTTATCCCCTGATTCTGTGGATAACCGTATTACCGCCTTTGAGTGAGCT
GATACCGCTCGCCGCAGCCGAACGACCGAGCGCAGCGAGTCAGTGAGCGAGGAAGCGGAAGAGCGCCCAA
TACGCAAACCGCCTCTCCCCGCGCGTTGGCCGATTCATTAATGCAGCTGGCACGACAGGTTTCCCGACTG
GAAAGCGGGCAGTGAGCGCAACGCAATTAATGTGAGTTAGCTCACTCATTAGGCACCCCAGGCTTTACAC
TTTATGCTTCCGGCTCGTATGTTGTGTGGAATTGTGAGCGGATAACAATTTCACACAGGAAACAGCTATG
ACCATGATTACGCCAAGCTTGCATGCCTGCAGGTCGACTCTAGATAATACGACTCACTATAGGGGTTGCC
TTGGAAGACTAGTTGCTTCATACCGCGGCGCTGTCTAGGGCCGGGGATTTCGGGAAGTGTAGCTCGCTTG
GCGACCTCGATAGTGGGCCCGACCAAAGGTCGGAGCCATAGGGTCATACTCGAAACTGGGTCTTGACCGC
GGTTACGGCGAGGAGGGGAGACCACCTTTCGGACCTTTAGCATTATAGTTACTTAATCATGATCTGTCGG
ACGTGGGTGAGAGATGCTGTGTCGAGACAACTCGCGCCGATCTGTACAGAAGCTCCGGACTGCGTATCTC
CTTGGATGGTGGAGCTGGCGGTTCTCGTGACAAGAACACAAGGGCGGATCGAGCTCTGGTAAAGTATGTG
CACTGGGGACGATCGAGCCGTCTTGCCGCGTGACAAGCAAACTACCACCGTAAGAAGCCTTAACCGAGTC
AACCCCACGGGGTTTCCTGTTAATCGCTAGCGGCATGTCTATCTCGTCAGCTAGCATGAGTCACACGGAA
CACCTGATCATGAGGGCGCCCAAAGCAAGTACGGACGTTGTATGATTAGACTAGGGACCCGAAGCTACCG
AGATACCATTTGTGCCGACGACATTCAACCGATCTGGGCAGTCTAACATAGTTATGGGGGCGGAGTGATG
GGCAGAATCCACCCACGCACGTCTCCGGACGGAACATACGAGAGGCGTGTGCCTGTGGTGCATGACGGTA
CTTTTGTGCGGCGCGGTATTCATGACCTATGCCGCGGAGCGATTCACCTGACCCGACTGTCGATAGGAGA
CCGGAGCGACTTTTTGTTACACATAAGCGATGACTGTGAACCGTGTGAGGGGGTCCTCCTATTAGGTTAC
AACATTATGATACTACGAGCGGTCGGCCAAGTTGAGTTCCTGTACCAAAACCAAAAAAAAAAAAAAAAAA
AAAAAAAAAAAAAAGCTTGAATTCACTGGCCGTCGTTTTACAACGTCGTGGCTGGGAAAACCCTGGCGTT
ACCCAACTTAATCGCCTTGCAGCACATCCCCCTTTCGCCAGCTGGCGTAATAGCGAAGAGGCCCGCACCG
ATCGCCCTTCCCAACAGTTGCGCAGCCTGAATGGCGAATGGCGCCTGATGCGGTATTTTCTCCTTACGCA
TCTGTGCGGTATTTCACACCGCATATGGTGCACTCTCAGTACAATCTGCTCTGATGCCGCATAGTTAAGC
CAGCCCCGACACCCGCCAACACCCGCTGACGCGCCCTGACGGGCTTGTCTGCTCCCGGCATCCGCTTACA
GACAAGCTGTGACCGTCTCCGGGAGCTGCATGTGTCAGAGGTTTTCACCGTCATCACCGAAACGCGCGAG
ACGAAAGGGCCTCGTGATACGCCTATTTTTATAGGTTAATGTCATGATAATAATGGTTTCTTAGACGTCA
GGTGGCACTTTTCGGGGAAATGTGCGCGGAACCCCTATTTGTTTATTTTTCTAAATACATTCAAATATGT
ATCCGCTCATGAGACAATAACCCTGATAAATGCTTCAATAATATTGAAAAAGGAAGAGTATGAGTATTCA
ACATTTCCGTGTCGCCCTTATTCCCTTTTTTGCGGCATTTTGCCTTCCTGTTTTTGCTCACCCAGAAACG
CTGGTGAAAGTAAAAGATGCTGAAGATCAGTTGGGTGCACGAGTGGGTTACATCGAACTGGATCTCAACA
GCGGTAAGATCCTTGAGAGTTTTCGCCCCGAAGAACGTTTTCCAATGATGAGCACTTTTAAAGTTCTGCT
ATGTGGCGCGGTATTATCCCGTATTGACGCCGGGCAAGAGCAACTCGGTCGCCGCATACACTATTCTCAG
AATGACTTGGTTGAGTACTCACCAGTCACAGAAAAGCATCTTACGGATGGCATGACAGTAAGAGAATTAT
GCAGTGCTGCCATAACCATGAGTGATAACACTGCGGCCAACTTACTTCTGACAACGATCGGAGGACCGAA
GGAGCTAACCGCTTTTTTGCACAACATGGGGGATCATGTAACTCGCCTTGATCGTTGGGAACCGGAGCTG
AATGAAGCCATACCAAACGACGAGCGTGACACCACGATGCCTGTAGCAATGGCAACAACGTTGCGCAAAC
TATTAACTGGCGAACTACTTACTCTAGCTTCCCGGCAACAATTAATAGACTGGATGGAGGCGGATAAAGT
TGCAGGACCACTTCTGCGCTCGGCCCTTCCGGCTGGCTGGTTTATTGCTGATAAATCTGGAGCCGGTGAG
CGTGGGTCTCGCGGTATCATTGCAGCACTGGGGCCAGATGGTAAGCCCT
Features (pLannotate 1.2.2; 12 found; start..end, strand, type, name):
    272..860     +  rep_origin     ori: high-copy-number ColE1/pMB1/pBR322/pUC origin of replication
   1043..1135    +  CDS            lacI (fragment): lac repressor; lacI; The lac repressor binds to the lac operator to inhibit transcription in E. coli. This inhibition can be relieved by adding lactose or isopropyl-β-D-thiogalactopyranoside (IPTG).
   1148..1169    +  protein_bind   CAP binding site: CAP binding activates transcription in the presence of cAMP. E. coli catabolite activator protein
   1184..1214    +  promoter       lac promoter: promoter for the E. coli lac operon
   1222..1238    +  protein_bind   lac operator: The lac repressor binds to the lac operator to inhibit transcription in E. coli. This inhibition can be relieved by adding lactose or isopropyl-β-D-thiogalactopyranoside (IPTG). lac repressor encoded by lacI
   1275..1304    -  misc_feature   MCS (fragment): pUC18/19 multiple cloning site
   1305..1323    +  promoter       T7 promoter: promoter for bacteriophage T7 RNA polymerase
   2261..2418    +  CDS            lacZα (fragment): LacZα fragment of β-galactosidase; lacZ fragment
   2424..2523    -  misc_feature   bom (fragment): basis of mobility region from pBR322
   2625..2660    -  CDS            rop (fragment): Rop protein, which maintains plasmids at low copy number; rop
   2755..2859    +  promoter       AmpR promoter: bla
   2860..101     +  CDS            AmpR (across the origin): β-lactamase; bla; confers resistance to ampicillin, carbenicillin, and related antibiotics
