[The description below was written by a language model from this plasmid's Addgene catalogue record and pLannotate feature annotations shown in this document.]
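Description:
pDiySpike1d3 is a small (about 3.6 kb) pUC19-based bacterial plasmid that serves as a template for in vitro transcription of a synthetic spike-in RNA called DiySpike1d3. It is propagated in E. coli as a high-copy plasmid through the ColE1/pMB1-type pUC origin and is selected with ampicillin via the β-lactamase gene and its native promoter. The remaining annotated elements are typical pUC19 remnants: the CAP binding site, lac promoter and lac operator upstream of the cloning region, a partial multiple cloning site, a lacZα fragment interrupted by the insertion, and short fragments annotated as lacI, bom and rop. These play no evident role in the plasmid's intended use.

The payload is a 984 bp synthetic insert placed into the pUC19 polylinker by Gibson assembly. A bacteriophage T7 promoter sits immediately next to the residual MCS. The roughly 0.9 kb unannotated stretch between this promoter and the lacZα fragment corresponds to the DiySpike1d3 sequence, which the automated annotation does not recognise because it is artificial. T7 RNA polymerase can therefore produce a defined RNA of known sequence from the plasmid. The record does not describe the internal composition of the insert, such as whether it encodes a poly(A) tract, how it differs from related spike constructs, or how the template is meant to be linearised or terminated.

The associated publication concerns single-cell RNA counting at allele and isoform resolution with Smart-seq3. This suggests the transcribed RNA is used as an exogenous spike-in molecule for single-cell RNA sequencing experiments, although the catalogue entry itself states only the in vitro transcription purpose.
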