Addgene plasmid #136953: pDiySpike1d3
Purpose: Plasmid for the In Vitro transcription of DiySpike1d3
Depositing lab: Rickard Sandberg. Depositing organization: Karolinska Institutet. Publication: Single-cell RNA counting at allele and isoform resolution using Smart-seq3. Hagemann-Jensen M, Ziegenhain C, Chen P, Ramskold D, Hendriks GJ, Larsson AJM, Faridani OR, Sandberg R. Nat Biotechnol. 2020 Jun;38(6):708-714. doi: 10.1038/s41587-020-0497-0. Epub 2020 May 4. PubMed 32518404.
Backbone
  Vector backbone: pUC19
  Backbone manufacturer: Joachim Messing
  Vector type: Synthetic Biology
Growth in bacteria
  Bacterial resistance: Ampicillin, 100 μg/mL
  Growth temperature: 37°C
  Growth strain: DH5alpha
  Copy number: High Copy
Gene/Insert
  Gene/Insert name: DiySpike1d3
  Species: Synthetic
  Insert size (bp): 984
  Promoter: T7
  Cloning method: Gibson Cloning
  Sequencing primers: 5′ agcggataacaatttcacacagg
Terms and licenses: Academic/Nonprofit Terms; Industry Terms: Not Available to Industry
How to cite: pDiySpike1d3 was a gift from Rickard Sandberg (Addgene plasmid # 136953 ; http://n2t.net/addgene:136953 ; RRID:Addgene_136953)
